Addgene plasmid #211238: pBiT3.1-N_DCAF4L1:1-396
Purpose: Mammalian expression of full-length human DCAF4L1. N-terminal HiBiT tag.
Depositing lab: Cheryl Arrowsmith. Depositing organization: University of Toronto. Publication: A Target Class Ligandability Evaluation of WD40 Repeat-Containing Proteins. Ackloo S, Li F, Szewczyk M, Seitova A, Loppnau P, Zeng H, Xu J, Ahmad S, Arnautova YA, Baghaie AJ, Beldar S, Bolotokova A, Centrella PA, Chau I, Clark MA, Cuozzo JW, Dehghani-Tafti S, Disch JS, Dong A, Dumas A, Feng JA, Ghiabi P, Gibson E, Gilmer J, Goldman B, Green SR, Guie MA, Guilinger JP, Harms N, Herasymenko O, Houliston S, Hutchinson A, Kearnes S, Keefe AD, Kimani SW, Kramer T, Kutera M, Kwak HA, Lento C, Li Y, Liu J, Loup J, Machado RAC, Mulhern CJ, Perveen S, Righetto GL, Riley P, Shrestha S, Sigel EA, Silva M, Sintchak MD, Slakman BL, Taylor RD, Thompson J, Torng W, Underkoffler C, von Rechenberg M, Walsh RT, Watson I, Wilson DJ, Wolf E, Yadav M, Yazdi AK, Zhang J, Zhang Y, Santhakumar V, Edwards AM, Barsyte-Lovejoy D, Schapira M, Brown PJ, Halabelian L, Arrowsmith CH. J Med Chem. 2025 Jan 23;68(2):1092-1112. doi: 10.1021/acs.jmedchem.4c02010. Epub 2024 Nov 4. PubMed 39495097.
Backbone
  Vector backbone: pBiT3.1-N
  Backbone manufacturer: Promega
  Vector type: Mammalian Expression
  Selectable markers: Neomycin (select with G418)
Growth in bacteria
  Bacterial resistance: Kanamycin, 50 μg/mL
  Growth temperature: 37°C
  Growth strain: DH5alpha
  Copy number: High Copy
Gene/Insert
  Gene/Insert name: DCAF4L1:M1-S396 (alt name: WDR21B)
  Species: H. sapiens (human)
  Insert size (bp): 1188
  Mutation: wild type
  Entrez Gene: DCAF4L1 (a.k.a. WDR21B, MGC126021, MGC126022)
  Promoter: CMV
  Tag / fusion protein: MVSGWRLFKKISGSSGGSSG (N terminal on insert)
  Cloning method: Ligation Independent Cloning
  Sequencing primers: 5′ T7; 3′ TTGCTCAGCGGTGGCAGCAG
Resource information
  A portion of this plasmid was derived from a plasmid made by: Mammalian Gene Collection (BC104225)
Terms and licenses: Academic/Nonprofit Terms; Industry Terms: Not Available to Industry
Depositor comments: 5' Cloning Site: Xho1 (not destroyed), 3' Cloning Site: Xba1 (not destroyed).
How to cite: pBiT3.1-N_DCAF4L1:1-396 was a gift from Cheryl Arrowsmith (Addgene plasmid # 211238 ; http://n2t.net/addgene:211238 ; RRID:Addgene_211238)
