[The description below was written by a language model from this plasmid's Addgene catalogue record and pLannotate feature annotations shown in this document.]
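Description:
pBiT3.1-N_DCAF4L1:1-396 is a mammalian expression plasmid built on Promega's pBiT3.1-N backbone. It carries full-length, wild-type human DCAF4L1 (also known as WDR21B; residues M1–S396, an 1188 bp insert) fused at its N-terminus to the short HiBiT peptide through a flexible glycine/serine linker. The coding sequence was derived from a Mammalian Gene Collection clone and inserted by ligation-independent cloning between XhoI and XbaI sites, both of which are retained. Transcription is driven by the CMV immediate-early enhancer and promoter, followed by a chimeric β-globin/immunoglobulin intron that promotes efficient mRNA processing, and is terminated by an SV40 polyadenylation signal. A T7 promoter just upstream of the open reading frame serves as a sequencing primer site and could support in vitro transcription.

The 5,472 nt plasmid replicates in E. coli from a high-copy ColE1/pUC-type origin and is selected with kanamycin through a neo (nptII) gene under the bacterial EM7 promoter; a single loxP site lies just upstream of this cassette. The catalogue entry lists neomycin/G418 as the mammalian selectable marker. However, the feature table shows only the EM7 promoter directly ahead of neo, while a separate cassette with its own SV40 early promoter and synthetic poly(A) signal encodes blasticidin S deaminase, so the annotation points to blasticidin as a usable mammalian selection.

HiBiT is a small peptide that complements the LgBiT fragment to reconstitute NanoLuc luciferase, giving a luminescent readout of tagged protein abundance. The associated publication evaluates the ligandability of WD40 repeat proteins, consistent with use in cell-based assays of DCAF4L1 levels or ligand engagement, though the record does not specify the assay.
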