Features (pLannotate 1.2.2; 17 found; start..end, strand, type, name):
     24..105     -  polyA_signal   SV40 poly(A) signal: SV40 polyadenylation signal
    128..211     -  CDS            large T antigen (fragment): large T antigen from SV40 (simian virus 40)
    276..641     +  enhancer       CMV enhancer: human cytomegalovirus immediate early enhancer
    643..842     +  promoter       CMV promoter: human cytomegalovirus (CMV) immediate early promoter
    981..1113    +  intron         chimeric intron: chimera between introns from human β-globin and immunoglobulin heavy chain genes
   1157..1175    +  promoter       T7 promoter: promoter for bacteriophage T7 RNA polymerase
   1250..2437    +  CDS            DCAF4L1: DC4L1_HUMAN - Also known as WDR21B. Experimental evidence at transcript level: Swiss-Prot protein existence level 2. From Homo sapiens (Human).
   2468..2486    +  misc_feature   MCS (fragment): pUC18/19 multiple cloning site
   2535..2656    -  polyA_signal   SV40 poly(A) signal: SV40 polyadenylation signal
   2679..2747    -  CDS            large T antigen (fragment): large T antigen from SV40 (simian virus 40)
   2771..2804    +  protein_bind   loxP: Cre-mediated recombination occurs in the 8-bp core sequence (GCATACAT). Cre recombinase
   2814..2861    +  promoter       EM7 promoter: synthetic bacterial promoter&nbsp
   2893..3684    +  CDS            neo: KKA2_KLEPN - Also known as kan, nptII. Experimental evidence at protein level: Swiss-Prot protein existence level 1. Resistance to kanamycin, neomycin, paromomycin, ribostamycin, butirosin and gentamicin B. From Klebsiella pneumoniae.
   3845..4433    -  rep_origin     ori: high-copy-number ColE1/pMB1/pBR322/pUC origin of replication
   4559..4607    -  polyA_signal   poly(A) signal: synthetic polyadenylation signal
   4631..5029    -  CDS            BSD: blasticidin S deaminase; Aspergillus terreus BSD; confers resistance to blasticidin
   5060..5417    -  promoter       SV40 promoter: SV40 enhancer and early promoter
>Addgene plasmid #211238 | pBiT3.1-N_DCAF4L1:1-396 | addgene full sequence | sequence record 425932 | Addgene NGS Result
AAGACGCGTTAATTAAGACGTCGGCAGTGAAAAAAATGCTTTATTTGTGAAATTTGTGATGCTATTGCTT
TATTTGTAACCATTATAAGCTGCAATAAACAAGTTAACAACAACAATTGCATTCATTTTATGTTTCAGGT
TCAGGGGGAGGTGTGGGAGGTTTTTTAAAGCAAGTAAAACCTCTACAAATGTGGTATGGCTGATTATGAT
CCGCGGCCGCAATACGTCGACGTTATCAGCTGACTTCGTACGAGAGCCTAGGATTATGGCGCGCCACTAG
TTATTAATAGTAATCAATTACGGGGTCATTAGTTCATAGCCCATATATGGAGTTCCGCGTTACATAACTT
ACGGTAAATGGCCCGCCTGGCTGACCGCCCAACGACCCCCGCCCATTGACGTCAATAATGACGTATGTTC
CCATAGTAACGCCAATAGGGACTTTCCATTGACGTCAATGGGTGGAGTATTTACGGTAAACTGCCCACTT
GGCAGTACATCAAGTGTATCATATGCCAAGTCCGCCCCCTATTGACGTCAATGACGGTAAATGGCCCGCC
TGGCATTATGCCCAGTACATGACCTTACGGGACTTTCCTACTTGGCAGTACATCTACGTATTAGTCATCG
CTATTACCATGGTGATGCGGTTTTGGCAGTACACCAATGGGCGTGGATAGCGGTTTGACTCACGGGGATT
TCCAAGTCTCCACCCCATTGACGTCAATGGGAGTTTGTTTTGGCACCAAAATCAACGGGACTTTCCAAAA
TGTCGTAATAACCCCGCCCCGTTGACGCAAATGGGCGGTAGGCGTGTACGGTGGGAGGTCTATATAAGCA
GAGCTGGTTTAGTGAACCGTCAGATCACTAGAATCTTTATTGCGGTAGTTTATCACAGTTAAATTGCTAA
CGCAGTCAGTGCTTCTGACACAACAGTCTCGAACTTAAGCTGCAGAAGTTGGTCGTGAGGCACTGGGCAG
GTAAGTATCAAGGTTACAAGACAGGTTTAAGGAGACCAATAGAAACTGGGCTTGTCGAGACAGAGAAGAC
TCTTGCGTTTCTGATAGGCACCTATTGGTCTTACTGACATCCACTTTGCCTTTCTCTCCACAGGTGTCCA
CTCCCAGTTCAATTACAGCTCTTAAGGCTAGAGTATTAATACGACTCACTATAGGGGTTAGCGATCGCCA
TGGTGAGCGGCTGGCGGCTGTTCAAGAAGATTAGCGGGAGCTCCGGTGGCTCGAGCGGTATGGAGGCTGA
AAGGCTGCGACTCCTCGAGGAAGAGGCCAAGCTGAAAAAGGTAGCCAGAATGGGATTTAATGCATCTTCC
ATGCTCCGAAAAAGCCAGCTAGGTTTCCTCAACGTCACCAGTTACTCCCGTTTAGCCAACGAGCTGCGTG
TGAGCTGCATGGAGCGGAAAAAGGTCCAAATTCGGAGCTTGGATCCCTCCTCTTTGGCGAGCGACCGATT
TAACTTCATTCTGGCGAGTACCAACAGCGACCAGCTCTTCGTAGTGAACCAGGTCGAAGTCGAAGGCTCC
AAGTACGGCATCATCAGTCTGCGAACTCTGAAGATCCCTTCGTTCCACGTGTACGTGCTCAGAAACCTCT
ACGTCCCCAACCGGAAGGTGAAGTCCCTGTGCTGGGCCTCGCTGAACCAGTTGGACTCTCACGTTCTGCT
GTGCTTCGAGGGAATCACAGATGCTCCAAGCTGTGCAGTGCTGCTCCCAGCGTCGCGGTTCTTAAGTGTT
CACACAAGAGTTAACCAGCCTGGCATGCTCTGCAGTTTCCAGATCCCAGAGGCCTGGTCCTGTGCGTGGT
CCCTCAACACCCGGGCATATCACTGCTTTAGTGCAGGCTTGTCTCAGCAGGTCCTGTTGACCAGCGTGGC
GACGGGACACCAGCAGTCATTTGATACCAGCAGTGATGTCTTGGCCCAGCAGTTTGCTAGTACGGCTCCT
TTGCTGTTTAATGGCTGTCGCTCCGGGGAGATCTTTGCCATTGATCTGCGTTGTAGAAATCGAGGCAAGG
GGTGGAGGGCCACTCGCCTGTTCCATGACTCAGCAGTGACCTCTGTGCAAATCCTCCAAGAAGAGCAATG
CCTGATGGCATCAGACATGACTGGAAAGATCAAGCTGTGGGATCTGAGGGCCACTAAATGTGTAAGGCAG
TACGAAGGTCACGTGAATGAGTCCGCCTATCTGCCCCTGCATGTGCACGAGGAAGAGGGAATCGTGGTGG
CAGTGGGCCAGGACTGCTACACGAGAATCTGGAGCCTCCATGATGCCCACCTGCTCAGAACCATCCCTTC
CCCGTACTCTGCCTCCGAGGACGACATTCCCAGCGTGGCCTTCGCTTCTCGGCTCGGGGGCATCCGGGGA
GCAGCACCAGGGCTGCTCATGGCTGTCCGGCAGGACCTTTATTGTTTCCCCTTCAGCTAATCTAGAGGTC
AAGCTTCGGGGGTTTAAACCTGCAGGCATGCAAGCTGATTTGGCTGCTGCCACCGCTGAGCAAGGCCGCT
TCGAGCAGACATGATAAGATACATTGATGAGTTTGGACAAACCACAACTAGAATGCAGTGAAAAAAATGC
TTTATTTGTGAAATTTGTGATGCTATTGCTTTATTTGTAACCATTATAAGCTGCAATAAACAAGTTAACA
ACAACAATTGCATTCATTTTATGTTTCAGGTTCAGGGGGAGATGTGGGAGGTTTTTTTAAGCAAGTAAAA
CCTCTACAAATGTGGTAAAATCTTAATTAAGACTTCTAATATAACTTCGTATAGCATACATTATACGAAG
TTATGGTTCCACTGTTGACAATTAATCATCGGCATAGTATATCGGCATAGTATAATACGACAAGGTGAGG
AACTAAACCCAGGAGGCAGATCATGATTGAACAAGATGGATTGCACGCAGGTTCTCCGGCCGCTTGGGTG
GAGAGGCTATTCGGCTATGACTGGGCACAACAGACAATCGGCTGCTCTGATGCCGCCGTGTTCCGGCTGT
CAGCGCAGGGGCGCCCGGTTCTTTTTGTCAAGACCGACCTGTCCGGTGCCCTGAATGAACTGCAGGACGA
GGCAGCGCGGCTATCGTGGCTGGCCACGACGGGCGTTCCTTGCGCAGCTGTGCTCGACGTTGTCACTGAA
GCGGGAAGGGACTGGCTGCTATTGGGCGAAGTGCCGGGGCAGGATCTCCTGTCATCTCACCTTGCTCCTG
CCGAGAAAGTATCCATCATGGCTGATGCAATGCGGCGGCTGCATACGCTTGATCCGGCTACCTGCCCATT
CGACCACCAAGCGAAACATCGCATCGAGCGAGCACGTACTCGGATGGAAGCCGGTCTTGTCGATCAGGAT
GATCTGGACGAAGAGCATCAGGGGCTCGCGCCAGCCGAACTGTTCGCCAGGCTCAAGGCGCGCATGCCCG
ACGGCGAGGATCTCGTCGTGACCCATGGCGATGCCTGCTTGCCGAATATCATGGTGGAAAATGGCCGCTT
TTCTGGATTCATCGACTGTGGCCGGCTGGGTGTGGCGGACCGCTATCAGGACATAGCGTTGGCTACCCGT
GATATTGCTGAAGAGCTTGGCGGCGAATGGGCTGACCGCTTCCTCGTGCTTTACGGTATCGCCGCTCCCG
ATTCGCAGCGCATCGCCTTCTATCGCCTTCTTGACGAGTTCTTCTGATTCGAAATGACCGACCAAGCGAC
GCCCAACCGGTATCAGCTCACTCAAAGGCGGTAATACGGTTATCCACAGAATCAGGGGATAACGCAGGAA
AGAACATGTGAGCAAAAGGCCAGCAAAAGGCCAGGAACCGTAAAAAGGCCGCGTTGCTGGCGTTTTTCCA
TAGGCTCCGCCCCCCTGACGAGCATCACAAAAATCGACGCTCAAGTCAGAGGTGGCGAAACCCGACAGGA
CTATAAAGATACCAGGCGTTTCCCCCTGGAAGCTCCCTCGTGCGCTCTCCTGTTCCGACCCTGCCGCTTA
CCGGATACCTGTCCGCCTTTCTCCCTTCGGGAAGCGTGGCGCTTTCTCATAGCTCACGCTGTAGGTATCT
CAGTTCGGTGTAGGTCGTTCGCTCCAAGCTGGGCTGTGTGCACGAACCCCCCGTTCAGCCCGACCGCTGC
GCCTTATCCGGTAACTATCGTCTTGAGTCCAACCCGGTAAGACACGACTTATCGCCACTGGCAGCAGCCA
CTGGTAACAGGATTAGCAGAGCGAGGTATGTAGGCGGTGCTACAGAGTTCTTGAAGTGGTGGCCTAACTA
CGGCTACACTAGAAGGACAGTATTTGGTATCTGCGCTCTGCTGAAGCCAGTTACCTTCGGAAAAAGAGTT
GGTAGCTCTTGATCCGGCAAACAAACCACCGCTGGTAGCGGTGGTTTTTTTGTTTGCAAGCAGCAGATTA
CGCGCAGAAAAAAAGGATTTCAAGAAGATCCTTTGATCTTTTCTACGGGGTCTGACGCTCAGTGGAACGA
AAACTCACGTTAAGGGATTTTGGTCATGAGATTATCAAAAAGGATCTTCACCTAGATCCTTTTATAGTCC
GGAATCGTCACACAAAAAACCAACACACAGATGTAATGAAAATAAAGATATTTTATTGCGGCCATCGTGA
TGGCTAGAGTTTAGCCCTCCCACACATAACCAGAGGGCAGCAATTCACGAATCCCAACTGCCGTCGGCTG
TCCATCACTGTCCTTCACTATGGCTTTGATCCCAGGATGCAGATCGAGAAGCACCTGTCGGCACCGTCCG
CAGGGGCTCAAGATGCCCCTGTTCTCATTTCCGATCGCGACGATACAAGTCAGGTTGCCAGCTGCCGCAG
CAGCAGCAGTGCCCAGCACCACGAGTTCTGCACAAGGTCCCCCAGTAAAATGATATACATTGACACCAGT
GAAGATGCGGCCGTCGCTAGAGAGAGCTGCGCTGGCGACGCTGTAGTCTTCAGAGATGGGGATGCTGTTG
ATTGTAGCCGTTGCTCTTTCAATGAGGGTGGATTCTTCTTGAGACAAAGGCTTGGCCATGGTGGCGCTAG
TGTCAGAAGAATCGAGCTTTTTGCAAAAGCCTAGGCCTCCAAAAAAGCCTCCTCACTACTTCTGGAATAG
CTCAGAGGCCGAGGCGGCCTCGGCCTCTGCATAAATAAAAAAAATTAGTCAGCCATGGGGCGGAGAATGG
GCGGAACTGGGCGGAGTTAGGGGCGGGATGGGCGGAGTTAGGGGCGGGACTATGGTTGCTGACTAATTGA
GATGCATGCTTTGCATACTTCTGCCTGCTGGGGAGCCTGGGGACTTTCCACACCTGGTTGCTGACTAATT
GAGATGCATGCTTTGCATACTTCTGCCTGCTGGGGAGCCTGGGGACTTTCCACACCCTAACTGACACACA
TTCCACAGCTGGTTCTTTCCGCCTCAGAAGGTACCTAACCAAGTTCCTCTTTCAGAGGTTATTTCAGGCC
ATGGTGCTGCGC
