>Addgene plasmid #211238 | pBiT3.1-N_DCAF4L1:1-396 | depositor partial sequence | sequence record 411954 | Insert sequence
ATGGAGGCTGAAAGGCTGCGACTCCTCGAGGAAGAGGCCAAGCTGAAAAAGGTAGCCAGAATGGGATTTA
ATGCATCTTCCATGCTCCGAAAAAGCCAGCTAGGTTTCCTCAACGTCACCAGTTACTCCCGTTTAGCCAA
CGAGCTGCGTGTGAGCTGCATGGAGCGGAAAAAGGTCCAAATTCGGAGCTTGGATCCCTCCTCTTTGGCG
AGCGACCGATTTAACTTCATTCTGGCGAGTACCAACAGCGACCAGCTCTTCGTAGTGAACCAGGTCGAAG
TCGAAGGCTCCAAGTACGGCATCATCAGTCTGCGAACTCTGAAGATCCCTTCGTTCCACGTGTACGTGCT
CAGAAACCTCTACGTCCCCAACCGGAAGGTGAAGTCCCTGTGCTGGGCCTCGCTGAACCAGTTGGACTCT
CACGTTCTGCTGTGCTTCGAGGGAATCACAGATGCTCCAAGCTGTGCAGTGCTGCTCCCAGCGTCGCGGT
TCTTAAGTGTTCACACAAGAGTTAACCAGCCTGGCATGCTCTGCAGTTTCCAGATCCCAGAGGCCTGGTC
CTGTGCGTGGTCCCTCAACACCCGGGCATATCACTGCTTTAGTGCAGGCTTGTCTCAGCAGGTCCTGTTG
ACCAGCGTGGCGACGGGACACCAGCAGTCATTTGATACCAGCAGTGATGTCTTGGCCCAGCAGTTTGCTA
GTACGGCTCCTTTGCTGTTTAATGGCTGTCGCTCCGGGGAGATCTTTGCCATTGATCTGCGTTGTAGAAA
TCGAGGCAAGGGGTGGAGGGCCACTCGCCTGTTCCATGACTCAGCAGTGACCTCTGTGCAAATCCTCCAA
GAAGAGCAATGCCTGATGGCATCAGACATGACTGGAAAGATCAAGCTGTGGGATCTGAGGGCCACTAAAT
GTGTAAGGCAGTACGAAGGTCACGTGAATGAGTCCGCCTATCTGCCCCTGCATGTGCACGAGGAAGAGGG
AATCGTGGTGGCAGTGGGCCAGGACTGCTACACGAGAATCTGGAGCCTCCATGATGCCCACCTGCTCAGA
ACCATCCCTTCCCCGTACTCTGCCTCCGAGGACGACATTCCCAGCGTGGCCTTCGCTTCTCGGCTCGGGG
GCATCCGGGGAGCAGCACCAGGGCTGCTCATGGCTGTCCGGCAGGACCTTTATTGTTTCCCCTTCAGC
